>Addgene plasmid #227778 | p103DestTol2pA2-4xU6sgRNA | addgene full sequence | sequence record 455502 | Addgene NGS Result
ACTTTTCGGGGAAATGTGCGCGGAACCCCTATTTGTTTATTTTTCTAAATACATTCAAATATGTATCCGC
TCATGAGACAATAACCCTGATAAATGCTTCAATAATATTGAAAAAGGAAGAGTATGAGTATTCAACATTT
CCGTGTCGCCCTTATTCCCTTTTTTGCGGCATTTTGCCTTCCTGTTTTTGCTCACCCAGAAACGCTGGTG
AAAGTAAAAGATGCTGAAGATCAGTTGGGTGCACGAGTGGGTTACATCGAACTGGATCTCAACAGCGGTA
AGATCCTTGAGAGTTTTCGCCCCGAAGAACGTTTTCCAATGATGAGCACTTTTAAAGTTCTGCTATGTGG
CGCGGTATTATCCCGTATTGACGCCGGGCAAGAGCAACTCGGTCGCCGCATACACTATTCTCAGAATGAC
TTGGTTGAGTACTCACCAGTCACAGAAAAGCATCTTACGGATGGCATGACAGTAAGAGAATTATGCAGTG
CTGCCATAACCATGAGTGATAACACTGCGGCCAACTTACTTCTGACAACGATCGGAGGACCGAAGGAGCT
AACCGCTTTTTTGCACAACATGGGGGATCATGTAACTCGCCTTGATCGTTGGGAACCGGAGCTGAATGAA
GCCATACCAAACGACGAGCGTGACACCACGATGCCTGTAGCAATGGCAACAACGTTGCGCAAACTATTAA
CTGGCGAACTACTTACTCTAGCTTCCCGGCAACAATTAATAGACTGGATGGAGGCGGATAAAGTTGCAGG
ACCACTTCTGCGCTCGGCCCTTCCGGCTGGCTGGTTTATTGCTGATAAATCTGGAGCCGGTGAGCGTGGG
TCTCGCGGTATCATTGCAGCACTGGGGCCAGATGGTAAGCCCTCCCGTATCGTAGTTATCTACACGACGG
GGAGTCAGGCAACTATGGATGAACGAAATAGACAGATCGCTGAGATAGGTGCCTCACTGATTAAGCATTG
GTAACTGTCAGACCAAGTTTACTCATATATACTTTAGATTGATTTAAAACTTCATTTTTAATTTAAAAGG
ATCTAGGTGAAGATCCTTTTTGATAATCTCATGACCAAAATGCCTTAACGTGAGTTTTCGTTCCACTGAG
CGTCAGACCCCGTAGAAAAGATCAAAGGATCTTCTTGAGATCCTTTTTTTCTGCGCGTAATCTGCTGCTT
GCAAACAAAAAAACCACCGCTACCAGCGGTGGTTTGTTTGCCGGATCAAGAGCTACCAACTCTTTTTCCG
AAGGTAACTGGCTTCAGCAGAGCGCAGATACCAAATACTGTTCTTCTAGTGTAGCCGTAGTTAGGCCACC
ACTTCAAGAACTCTGTAGCACCGCCTACATACCTCGCTCTGCTAATCCTGTTACCAGTGGCTGCTGCCAG
TGGCGATAAGTCGTGTCTTACCGGGTTGGACTCAAGACGATAGTTACCGGATAAGGCGCAGCGGTCGGGC
TGAACGGGGGGTTCGTGCACACAGCCCAGCTTGGAGCGAACGACCTACACCGAACTGAGATACCTACAGC
GTGAGCTATGAGAAAGCGCCACGCTTCCCGAAGGGAGAAAGGCGGACAGGTATCCGGTAAGCGGCAGGGT
CGGAACAGGAGAGCGCACGAGGGAGCTTCCAGGGGGAAACGCCTGGTATCTTTATAGTCCTGTCGGGTTT
CGCCACCTCTGACTTGAGCGTCGATTTTTGTGATGCTCGTCAGGGGGGCGGAGCCTATGGAAAAACGCCA
GCAACGCGGCCTTTTTACGGTTCCTGGCCTTTTGCTGGCCTTTTGCTCACATGTTCTTTCCTGCGTTATC
CCCTGATTCTGTGGATAACCGTATTACCGCCTTTGAGTGAGCTGATACCGCTCGCCGCAGCCGAACGACC
GAGCGCAGCGAGTCAGTGAGCGAGGAAGCGGAAGAGCGCCCAATACGCAAACCGCCTCTCCCCGCGCGTT
GGCCGATTCATTAATGCAGCTGGCACGACAGGTTTCCCGACTGGAAAGCGGGCAGTGAGCGCAACGCAAT
TAATGTGAGTTAGCTCACTCATTAGGCACCCCAGGCTTTACACTTTATGCTTCCGGCTCGTATGTTGTGT
GGAATTGTGAGCGGATAACAATTTCACACAGGAAACAGCTATGACCATGATTACGCCAAGCGCGCAATTA
ACCCTCACTAAAGGGAACAAAAGCTGGAGCTCCACCGCGGTGGCGGCCGCTCTAGAACTAGTGGATCTGC
TGGGCTTGCTGAAGGTAGGGGGTCAAGAACCAGAGGTGTAAAGTACTTGAGTAATTTTACTTGATTACTG
TACTTAAGTATTATTTTTGGGGATTTTTACTTTACTTGAGTACAATTAAAAATCAATACTTTTACTTTTA
CTTAATTACATTTTTTTAGAAAAAAAAGTACTTTTTACTCCTTACAATTTTATTTACAGTCAAAAAGTAC
TTATTTTTTGGAGATCACTTCATTCTATTTTCCCTTGCTATTACCAAACCAATTGAATTGCGCTGATGCC
CAGTTTAATTTAAATGTTATTTATTCTGCCTATGAAAATCGTTTTCACATTATATGAAATTGGTCAGACA
TGTTCATTGGTCCTTTGGAAGTGACGTCATGTCACATCTATTACCACAATGCACAGCACCTTGACCTGGA
AATTAGGGAAATTATAACAGTCAATCAGTGGAAGAAAATGGAGGAAGTATGTGATTCATCAGCAGCTGCG
AGCAGCACAGTCCAAAATCAGCCACAGGATCAAGAGCACCCGTGGCCGTATCTTCGCAGATCTGATCTAG
AGGATCATAATCAGCCATACCACATTTGTAGAGGTTTTACTTGCTTTAAAAAACCTCCCACACCTCCCCC
TGAACCTGAAACATAAAATGAATGCAATTGTTGTTGTTAACTTGTTTATTGCAGCTTATAATGGTTACAA
ATAAAGCAATAGCATCACAAATTTCACAAATAAAGCATTTTTTTCACTGCATTCTAGTTGTGGTTTGTCC
AAACTCATCAATGTATCTTATCATGTCTGGATCATCATCGATACATTAAATGAAATGCATCAGTAAGTCT
CTCAGCGTTTCTCCAGCCTCGGTCATTCAGTAAGACGAGTTTCCTGCTCTCGGCGTCTTTTGTTCTGGTC
TTCAAGGAGGGGGGAAATGTTCTGCGCATGCCTGTGGGGGAGGGAGAAGGACACGTCACTGAAAACGTCC
CTGCATCACACCGAGACACCCAATCACTCAAGCCAAGACCAGATAATTTTGCATATGCTTTACAGTTTGA
AAATTACCACGGTAATCCCTCACACAAACTCTGGATTTGAGATCCTTCAGGTTTTATCAGTTTGCAGGTT
TATGTCACCATGATATAGGGTCAGACTTGATCTAAGGGAGCTGAATAAGTGGTTTAGTCACTCACCACCT
CCCAAAAACATACCCAGAAGTCCCTGGTATATATAGCTCTCCCTCCAGCTCTTGGTTCGGACTGGAGGAC
TTCTGGGGGTTTAAGAGCTATGCTGGAAACAGCATAGCAAGTTTAAATAAGGCTAGTCCGTTATCAACTT
GAAAAAGTGGCACCGAGTCGGTGCTTTTTTAGTCAAGTCTCTCAGCGTTTCTCCAGCCTCGGTCATTCAG
TAAGACGAGTTTCCTGCTCTCGGCGTCTTTTGTTCTGGTCTTCAAGGAGGGGGGAAATGTTCTGCGCATG
CCTGTGGGGGAGGGAGAAGGACACGTCACTGAAAACGTCCCTGCATCACACCGAGACACCCAATCACTCA
AGCCAAGACCAGATAATTTTGCATATGCTTTACAGTTTGAAAATTACCACGGTAATCCCTCACACAAACT
CTGGATTTGAGATCCTTCAGGTTTTATCAGTTTGCAGGTTTATGTCACCATGATATAGGGTCAGACTTGA
TCTAAGGGAGCTGAATAAGTGGTTTAGTCACTCACCACCTCCCAAAAACATACCCAGAAGTCCCTGGTAT
ATATAGCTCTCCCTCCAGCTCTTGGTTCGCCCTGAAGCTGAAGGACGGGTTTAAGAGCTATGCTGGAAAC
AGCATAGCAAGTTTAAATAAGGCTAGTCCGTTATCAACTTGAAAAAGTGGCACCGAGTCGGTGCTTTTTT
TAAACTCATTACCCTCCACGTGTCTGTCTGGGTTTTCATGGGCTCTGCTCTAGTGAGAGCAGCTTCCTTT
TGTCGGAGTGTTTTGTGCTCTTATCCAAGGCAGGGGGGATCTGCGCATGCCTGTGGGGGGAGGAGAAGGA
CACGTGAACAAAAGCTCCTCGATGTCACACAGGAAGTTCAGGAACTCATCCAATCACTCTAAAGAAACGG
CCTGTTTCCTTCGCATACGCTTACAGCTCCAAAACTCTACGGTAAACCTACATAAACTGCTGGTTTTCAA
ATTTTAAAGAATTTAAGGGTTTACAGGTTTACTACTACACAGTGATTTACTGACACATGTAAGTGTAAAT
GAGTTGAATAAGTAAGTAAGCCATATACCACACATGAAACACATACCCAGAAGTCACTGGTATATATAGC
CGTCCTCCAGACTCCCAGTTCGGAGTTCAAGTCCATCTACAGTTTAAGAGCTATGCTGGAAACAGCATAG
CAAGTTTAAATAAGGCTAGTCCGTTATCAACTTGAAAAAGTGGCACCGAGTCGGTGCTTTTTTTAAACCA
ATCCGAGAGTCTGTGAATGTTTCGATGGGCCGTTTGCTGGCGTCTGAGCATGTTGTCCTCTGGTCTGCGG
CGGGGGAAGGTCCGCGCATGCCTGTGGGGGAAGGCGAAGGACACGAGGACAAAAGATCAGTTACGTCACA
GAAGAACTCATCCAATCACACAAGCCTAAAACCAGCTTCCTCTGCATATGCTTTACAGTTCAAAAATACT
ACGGTAAACCTCTACAAAACTGCTGGTTTCAAACTTTGAAGGTTTTAAGCGTTTGCAGGTTTGCCCCGAA
GAGGTTTACTGTCATGTTTGAGGTAAATGAGTTGAATAAGTAGGTTTATCCACTTACCACATGGCAGAAA
CATACCCAGAAGTCCCGGGTTTATATAGCAGTTCTCCAGGCTCCTAGTTCGCTGCCCGGCTACTACTACG
GTTTAAGAGCTATGCTGGAAACAGCATAGCAAGTTTAAATAAGGCTAGTCCGTTATCAACTTGAAAAAGT
GGCACCGAGTCGGTGCTTTTTTTAAACCTGGTACCGTAAAACGACGGCCAGTGAATTATCAACTATGTAT
AATAAAGTTGAACGAGAAACGTAAAATGATATAAATATCAATATATTAAATTAGATTTTGCATAAAAAAC
AGACTACATAATACTGTAAAACACAACATATCCAGTCACTATGGCGGCCGCATTAGGCACCCCAGGCTTT
ACACTTTATGCTTCCGGCTCGTATAATGTGTGGATTTTGAGTTAGGATCCGTCGAGATTTTCAGGAGCTA
AGGAAGCTAAAATGGAGAAAAAAATCACTGGATATACCACCGTTGATATATCCCAATGGCATCGTAAAGA
ACATTTTGAGGCATTTCAGTCAGTTGCTCAATGTACCTATAACCAGACCGTTCAGCTGGATATTACGGCC
TTTTTAAAGACCGTAAAGAAAAATAAGCACAAGTTTTATCCGGCCTTTATTCACATTCTTGCCCGCCTGA
TGAATGCTCATCCGGAATTCCGTATGGCAATGAAAGACGGTGAGCTGGTGATATGGGATAGTGTTCACCC
TTGTTACACCGTTTTCCATGAGCAAACTGAAACGTTTTCATCGCTCTGGAGTGAATACCACGACGATTTC
CGGCAGTTTCTACACATATATTCGCAAGATGTGGCGTGTTACGGTGAAAACCTGGCCTATTTCCCTAAAG
GGTTTATTGAGAATATGTTTTTCGTCTCAGCCAATCCCTGGGTGAGTTTCACCAGTTTTGATTTAAACGT
GGCCAATATGGACAACTTCTTCGCCCCCGTTTTCACCATGGGCAAATATTATACGCAAGGCGACAAGGTG
CTGATGCCGCTGGCGATTCAGGTTCATCATGCCGTTTGTGATGGCTTCCATGTCGGCAGAATGCTTAATG
AATTACAACAGTACTGCGATGAGTGGCAGGCGGGGCGTAATCTAGAGGATCCGGCTTACTAAAAGCCAGA
TAACAGTATGCGTATTTGCGCGCTGATTTTTGCGGTATAAGAATATATACTGATATGTATACCCGAAGTA
TGTCAAAAAGAGGTATGCTATGAAGCAGCGTATTACAGTGACAGTTGACAGCGACAGCTATCAGTTGCTC
AAGGCATATATGATGTCAATATCTCCGGTTCGGTAAGCACAACCATGCAGAATGAAGCCCGTCGTCTGCG
TGCCGAACGCTGGAAAGCGGAAAATCAGGAAGGGATGGCTGAGGTCGCCCGGTTTATTGAAATGAACGGC
TCCTTTGCCGACGAGAACAGGGGCTGGTGAAATGCAGTTTAAGGTTTACACCTATAAAAGAGAGAGCCGT
TATCGTCTGTTTGTGGATGTACAGAGTGATATTATTGACACGCCCGGGCGACGGATGGTGATCCCCCTGG
CCAGTGCACGTCTGCTGTCAGATAAAGTCCCCCGTGAACTTTACCCGGTGGTGCATATCGGGGATGAAAG
CTGGCGCATGATGACCACCGATATGGCCAGTGTGCCGGTCTCCGTTATCGGGGAAGAAGTGGCTGATCTC
AGCCACCGCGAAAATGACATCAAAAACGCCATTAACCTGATGTTCTGGGGAATATAAATGTCAGGCTCCC
TTATACACAGCCAGTCTGCAGGTCGACCATAGTGACTGGATATGTTGTGTTTTACAGTATTATGTAGTCT
GTTTTTTATGCAAAATCTAATTTAATATATTGATATTTATATCATTTTACGTTTCTCGTTCAACTTTTCT
ATACAAAGTTGATAGCTTGGCGTAATCATGGTCATAGCTGTTTCCTGCTCGAGGGCCCATCTGGCCTGTG
TTTCAGACACCAGGGAGTCTCTGCTCACGTTTCCTGCTATTTGCAGCCTCTCTATCAAGACTAATACACC
TCTTCCCGCATCGGCTGCCTGTGAGAGGCTTTTCAGCACTGCAGGATTGCTTTTCAGCCCCAAAAGAGCT
AGGCTTGACACTAACAATTTTGAGAATCAGCTTCTACTGAAGTTAAATCTGAGGTTTTACAACTTTGAGT
AGCGTGTACTGGCATTAGATTGTCTGTCTTATAGTTTGATAATTAAATACAAACAGTTCTAAAGCAGGAT
AAAACCTTGTATGCATTTCATTTAATGTTTTTTGAGATTAAAAGCTTAAACAAGAATCTCTAGTTTTCTT
TCTTGCTTTTACTTTTACTTCCTTAATACTCAAGTACAATTTTAATGGAGTACTTTTTTACTTTTACTCA
AGTAAGATTCTAGCCAGATACTTTTACTTTTAATTGAGTAAAATTTTCCCTAAGTACTTGTACTTTCACT
TGAGTAAAATTTTTGAGTACTTTTTACACCTCTGTCAAGAACTCCTGGACAAACCTCTGACCTGTGTGGA
ACAGAGTGGATATGGGTGTCTGAACAGATATTCACGTCTTTTGCAGATCAGAGGGCATTTCTGGTGTTGT
GCAATGACCTGGGTCCAACAGGTAGGCGTACTCGTATCCAAGAGCATTGTTGGACAGGAGGTAGTCTCCA
TTCCTATAAAGAGGAAGGAATGGCACCATGTAGTAGCCGTCATTGTGGCCAATTGGTGCATTGGTACGTG
GGTAGATGGACCGGGGAGGCTGATGAGTTCTTAGCCAGC
[32 nt withheld, positions 7810-7841]
CCTTTGACGTTGGAGTCCACGTTCTTT
[37 nt withheld, positions 7869-7905]
ACCCTATCTCGGTCTATTCTTTTGATTTATAAGGGATTTTGCCGATTTCGGCCTATTGGTTAAAAAATGA
GCTGATTTAACAAAAATTTAACGCGAATTTTAACAAAATATTAACGCTTACAATTTAGGTGGC
Features (pLannotate 1.2.2; 27 found; start..end, strand, type, name):
     19..123     +  promoter       AmpR promoter: bla
    124..984     +  CDS            AmpR: β-lactamase; bla; confers resistance to ampicillin, carbenicillin, and related antibiotics
   1155..1743    +  rep_origin     ori: high-copy-number ColE1/pMB1/pBR322/pUC origin of replication
   1926..2018    +  CDS            lacI (fragment): lac repressor; lacI; The lac repressor binds to the lac operator to inhibit transcription in E. coli. This inhibition can be relieved by adding lactose or isopropyl-β-D-thiogalactopyranoside (IPTG).
   2031..2052    +  protein_bind   CAP binding site: CAP binding activates transcription in the presence of cAMP. E. coli catabolite activator protein
   2067..2097    +  promoter       lac promoter: promoter for the E. coli lac operon
   2105..2121    +  protein_bind   lac operator: The lac repressor binds to the lac operator to inhibit transcription in E. coli. This inhibition can be relieved by adding lactose or isopropyl-β-D-thiogalactopyranoside (IPTG). lac repressor encoded by lacI
   2166..2184    +  promoter       T3 promoter: promoter for bacteriophage T3 RNA polymerase
   2197..2237    +  misc_feature   MCS (fragment): pBluescript multiple cloning site
   2803..2886    +  CDS            large T antigen (fragment): large T antigen from SV40 (simian virus 40)
   2909..3043    +  polyA_signal   SV40 poly(A) signal: SV40 polyadenylation signal
   3527..3594    +  misc_RNA       tracrRNA (fragment): trans-activating CRISPR RNA for the Streptococcus pyogenes CRISPR/Cas9 system
   4018..4038    +  CDS            DsRed-Monomer (fragment): monomeric derivative of DsRed fluorescent protein (Strongin et al., 2007) mammalian codon-optimized
   4057..4124    +  misc_RNA       tracrRNA (fragment): trans-activating CRISPR RNA for the Streptococcus pyogenes CRISPR/Cas9 system
   4610..4677    +  misc_RNA       tracrRNA (fragment): trans-activating CRISPR RNA for the Streptococcus pyogenes CRISPR/Cas9 system
   5129..5196    +  misc_RNA       tracrRNA (fragment): trans-activating CRISPR RNA for the Streptococcus pyogenes CRISPR/Cas9 system
   5216..5236    -  CDS            lacZα (fragment): LacZα fragment of β-galactosidase; lacZ fragment
   5240..5363    +  protein_bind   attR3: mutant version of attR; recombination site for the Gateway® LR reaction LR Clonase™
   5388..5418    +  promoter       lac UV5 promoter: E. coli lac promoter with an "up" mutation
   5442..5471    +  promoter       cat promoter (fragment): promoter of the E. coli cat gene encoding chloramphenicol acetyltransferase
   5472..6152    +  CDS            CmR: chloramphenicol acetyltransferase confers resistance to chloramphenicol
   6309..6467    +  CDS            ccdA (fragment): CCDA_ECO57 - Also known as H, letA. Experimental evidence at protein level: Swiss-Prot protein existence level 1. Antitoxin component of a type II toxin-antitoxin (TA) system which inhibits the post-segregational killing (PSK) of plasmid-free cells, also referred to as a plasmid addiction system. Binds to and blocks the activity of CcdB; will also remove bound CcdB protein from the CcdB-GyrA complex by forming a CcdA-CcdB complex, a process termed rejuvenation. Functions as a transcriptional corepressor for the ccdAB operon, repression also requires CcdB (By similarity). From Escherichia coli
   6472..6777    +  CDS            ccdB: CcdB, a bacterial toxin that poisons DNA gyrase; ccdB; Plasmids containing the ccdB gene cannot be propagated in standard E. coli strains.
   6818..6937    -  protein_bind   attR1: mutant version of attR; recombination site for the Gateway® LR reaction LR Clonase™
   6921..6941    -  protein_bind   attB4: mutant version of attB; core recombination site for the Gateway® BP reaction BP Clonase™
   7523..7810    -  CDS            tyr (fragment) (sequence partly withheld): TYRO_ORYLA - Also known as tyro. Experimental evidence at transcript level: Swiss-Prot protein existence level 2. This is a copper-containing oxidase that functions in the formation of pigments such as melanins and other polyphenolic compounds. From Oryzias latipes (Japanese rice fish) (Japanese killifish).
   7810..8031    +  rep_origin     M13 ori (fragment) (sequence partly withheld): M13 bacteriophage origin of replication; arrow indicates direction of (+) strand synthesis
