[The description below was written by a language model from this plasmid's Addgene catalogue record and pLannotate feature annotations shown in this document.]
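Description:
p103DestTol2pA2-4xU6sgRNA is a Gateway destination vector built on a Tol2 transposon backbone for zebrafish transgenesis, carrying a pre-installed array of four U6-driven sgRNA cassettes. It is catalogued as a CRISPR vector of about 8 kb. The bacterial portion contains a high-copy ColE1/pUC-type origin and an ampicillin resistance gene, along with pBluescript-derived remnants (lac promoter/operator, T3 promoter, MCS fragment, partial M13 origin). The Gateway selection cassette contributes chloramphenicol resistance and the ccdB gyrase toxin, so the empty vector is maintained under dual chloramphenicol and ampicillin selection in a ccdB-tolerant strain. LR recombination replaces the cassette and lets recombinants be recovered in ordinary E. coli.

The roughly 2.1 kb insert, cloned between ClaI and KpnI sites, is listed as 4xU6:sgRNA from zebrafish. The annotation shows four evenly spaced Streptococcus pyogenes Cas9 guide scaffold (tracrRNA-derived) segments, consistent with four tandem U6 promoter–sgRNA units, though the U6 promoters themselves are not annotated and the guide targets are not stated. One short match to DsRed-Monomer lies just upstream of a scaffold, but the record does not say what any guide recognises. The CmR/ccdB cassette sits beside the array, flanked by attR sites annotated as attR3 and attR1 with an overlapping attB4-type core, an arrangement suggestive of multisite Gateway assembly. An SV40 polyadenylation signal lies on the other side of the array. The Tol2 ends are not explicitly annotated; a fragment matching medaka tyrosinase probably reflects Tol2-associated sequence.

The design allows a user-chosen expression cassette to be recombined in and then integrated into the genome together with the four sgRNAs by Tol2 transposase. The associated publication concerns barcoding of Notch signaling in the developing brain.
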