Addgene plasmid #227778: p103DestTol2pA2-4xU6sgRNA
Purpose: Destination vector with U6 driven 4 sgRNAs
Depositing lab: Bushra Raj. Depositing organization: University of Pennsylvania. Publication: Barcoding Notch signaling in the developing brain. Siniscalco AM, Perera RP, Greenslade JE, Veeravenkatasubramanian H, Masters A, Doll HM, Raj B. Development. 2024 Nov 22:dev.203102. doi: 10.1242/dev.203102. PubMed 39575683.
Backbone
  Vector backbone: Tol2
  Total vector size (bp): 8059
  Vector type: CRISPR
Growth in bacteria
  Bacterial resistance: Chloramphenicol and Ampicillin, 25 & 100 μg/mL
  Growth temperature: 37°C
  Growth strain: ccdB Survival
  Copy number: Unknown
Gene/Insert
  Gene/Insert name: 4xU6:sgRNA
  Species: D. rerio (zebrafish)
  Insert size (bp): 2115
  Promoter: U6
  Cloning method: Restriction Enzyme; 5′ cloning site ClaI (not destroyed); 3′ cloning site KpnI (not destroyed)
  Sequencing primers: 5′ ACATTAAATGAAATGCATcagt
Terms and licenses: Academic/Nonprofit Terms; Industry Terms: Not Available to Industry
How to cite: p103DestTol2pA2-4xU6sgRNA was a gift from Bushra Raj (Addgene plasmid # 227778 ; http://n2t.net/addgene:227778 ; RRID:Addgene_227778)
